Addgene plasmid #62882: pJW6.01
Purpose: Transgene plasmid for expressing GFP::MEG-3 under meg-3 promoter and 3'UTR
Depositing lab: Geraldine Seydoux. Depositing organization: Johns Hopkins University and School of Medicine. Publication: Regulation of RNA granule dynamics by phosphorylation of serine-rich, intrinsically disordered proteins in C. elegans. Wang JT, Smith J, Chen BC, Schmidt H, Rasoloson D, Paix A, Lambrus BG, Calidas D, Betzig E, Seydoux G. Elife. 2014 Dec 23;4. doi: 10.7554/eLife.04591. PubMed 25535836.
Backbone
  Vector backbone: pID2.02
  Backbone manufacturer: Seydoux lab, Addgene plasmid # 26955
  Backbone size w/o insert (bp): 8260
  Vector type: Worm Expression
  Selectable markers: unc-119
Growth in bacteria
  Bacterial resistance: Ampicillin, 100 μg/mL
  Growth temperature: 37°C
  Growth strain: DH5alpha
  Copy number: Unknown
Gene/Insert
  Gene/Insert name: GFP::MEG-3
  Species: C. elegans (nematode)
  Insert size (bp): 6609
  Promoter: meg-3
  Tag / fusion protein: GFP (N terminal on insert)
  Cloning method: Unknown
  Sequencing primers: 5′ GFP-R
Terms and licenses: Academic/Nonprofit Terms; Industry Terms: Not Available to Industry
Depositor comments: InFusion cloning
How to cite: pJW6.01 was a gift from Geraldine Seydoux (Addgene plasmid # 62882 ; http://n2t.net/addgene:62882 ; RRID:Addgene_62882)
