[The description below was written by a language model from this plasmid's Addgene catalogue record and pLannotate feature annotations shown in this document.]
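Description:
pJW6.01 is a worm expression transgene plasmid of about 15.1 kb, built on the pID2.02 backbone to express a GFP::MEG-3 fusion in Caenorhabditis elegans. The feature table shows pBluescript-type bacterial elements: a high-copy ColE1/pUC origin, a β-lactamase gene with its own promoter conferring ampicillin resistance, an f1 phage origin, a lacZα fragment, a T7 promoter and remnants of the multiple cloning site. For selection in the worm, the plasmid carries an unc-119 gene. It is annotated as several separate coding fragments spread over roughly 2 kb, consistent with a genomic copy whose exons are interrupted by introns. Such a marker is normally used to rescue the movement defect of unc-119 mutant animals, allowing transformants to be identified.

The insert, recorded as about 6.6 kb and of C. elegans origin, places GFP at the N terminus of MEG-3. Expression is driven by the meg-3 promoter and the transcript ends in the meg-3 3'UTR, so the fusion should be regulated by the gene's own flanking sequences. The automated annotation detects only the fluorescent protein portion, matched to an Aequorea victoria GFP variant. The meg-3 promoter, coding region and 3'UTR are not annotated, but they presumably occupy the unlabelled stretches flanking the GFP between the backbone elements. The depositor notes that the construct was assembled by InFusion cloning. The associated work concerns RNA granule dynamics and serine-rich, intrinsically disordered proteins in C. elegans, so the plasmid is suited to generating transgenic lines for visualising MEG-3 localisation in live animals. The record does not state the method of transformation or whether the transgene integrates.
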