Features (pLannotate 1.2.2; 13 found; start..end, strand, type, name):
     26..481     -  rep_origin     f1 ori (sequence partly withheld): f1 bacteriophage origin of replication; arrow indicates direction of (+) strand synthesis
    486..641     -  CDS            lacZα (fragment): LacZα fragment of β-galactosidase; lacZ fragment
    649..667     +  promoter       T7 promoter: promoter for bacteriophage T7 RNA polymerase
    676..717     -  misc_feature   MCS (fragment): pBluescript multiple cloning site
   2906..2965    +  CDS            unc-119 (fragment): UN119_CAEEL - Experimental evidence at protein level: Swiss-Prot protein existence level 1. Myristoyl-binding protein that acts as a cargo adapter: specifically binds the myristoyl moiety of a subset of N-terminally myristoylated proteins and is required for their localization. Plays a key role in ciliary membrane localization of proteins. Required for the establishment or function of the nervous system. From Caenorhabditis elegans.
   4019..4210    +  CDS            unc-119 (fragment): UN119_CAEEL - Experimental evidence at protein level: Swiss-Prot protein existence level 1. Myristoyl-binding protein that acts as a cargo adapter: specifically binds the myristoyl moiety of a subset of N-terminally myristoylated proteins and is required for their localization. Plays a key role in ciliary membrane localization of proteins. Required for the establishment or function of the nervous system. From Caenorhabditis elegans.
   4215..4595    +  CDS            unc-119 (fragment): UN119_CAEEL - Experimental evidence at protein level: Swiss-Prot protein existence level 1. Myristoyl-binding protein that acts as a cargo adapter: specifically binds the myristoyl moiety of a subset of N-terminally myristoylated proteins and is required for their localization. Plays a key role in ciliary membrane localization of proteins. Required for the establishment or function of the nervous system. From Caenorhabditis elegans.
   5086..5187    +  CDS            unc-119 (fragment): UN119_CAEEL - Experimental evidence at protein level: Swiss-Prot protein existence level 1. Myristoyl-binding protein that acts as a cargo adapter: specifically binds the myristoyl moiety of a subset of N-terminally myristoylated proteins and is required for their localization. Plays a key role in ciliary membrane localization of proteins. Required for the establishment or function of the nervous system. From Caenorhabditis elegans.
   6419..6440    -  misc_feature   MCS (fragment): pBluescript multiple cloning site
   7572..8432    +  CDS            sg25: sg25 is a basic (constitutively fluorescent) green fluorescent protein published in 1997, derived from Aequorea victoria.
  13330..13918   -  rep_origin     ori: high-copy-number ColE1/pMB1/pBR322/pUC origin of replication
  14089..14949   -  CDS            AmpR: β-lactamase; bla; confers resistance to ampicillin, carbenicillin, and related antibiotics
  14950..15054   -  promoter       AmpR promoter: bla
>Addgene plasmid #62882 | pJW6.01 | depositor full sequence | sequence record 107292 | pJW6.01 sequence 15080 bps
GAATTCTATGAAAATGTCTAAAGAAAAATTGTAAACGTTAATATTTTGTTAAAATTCGCGTTAAATTTTT
GTTAAATCAGCTCATTTTTTAACCAATAGGCCGAAATCGGCAAAATCCCTTATAAATCAAAAGAATAGAC
CGAGATAGGGT
[37 nt withheld, positions 152-188]
AAAGAACGTGGACTCCAACGTCAAAGG
[49 nt withheld, positions 216-264]
T
[91 nt withheld, positions 266-356]
G
[124 nt withheld, positions 358-481]
CCCATTCGCCATTCAGGCTGCGCAACTGTTGGGAAGGGCGATCGGTGCGGGCCTCTTCGCTATTACGCCA
GCTGGCGAAAGGGGGATGTGCTGCAAGGCGATTAAGTTGGGTAACGCCAGGGTTTTCCCAGTCACGACGT
TGTAAAACGACGGCCAGTGAGCGCGCGTAATACGACTCACTATAGGGCGAATTGGGTACCGGGCCCCCCC
TCGAGGTCGACGGTATCGATAAGCTTCAGTAAAAGAAGTAGAATTTTATAGTTTTTTTTCTGTTTGAAAA
ATTCTCCCCATCAATGTTCTTTCAAATAAATACATCACTAATGCAAAGTATTCTATAACCTCATATCTAA
ATTCTTCAAAATCTTAACATATCTTATCATTGCTTTAAGTCAAACGTAACATTAAAAAAAATGTTTTGGA
AAATGTGTCAAGTCTCTCAAAATTCAGTTTTTTAAACCACTCCTATAGTCCTATAGTCCTATAGTTACCC
ATGAAATCCTTATATATTACTGTAAAATGTTTCAAAAACCATTGGCAAATTGCCAGAACTGAAAATTTCC
GGCAAATTGGGGAACCGGCAAATTGCCAATTTGCTGAATTTGCCGGAAAAACGGTAATTGCCGAAAGTTT
TTGACACGAAAATGGCAAATTGTGGTTTTAAAATTTTTTTTTTTGGAAATTTCAGAATTTCAATTTTAAT
CGGCAAAACTGTAGGCATCCTAAGAATGTTCCTACATCTATTTTGAAAAGTAAGCGAATTCTATGAAAAT
GTCTAAAGAAAATGGGGAAACAATTTCAAAAAGGCACAGTTTCAAGTGTTTCCGAATTATACTAAATCCC
TCTAAAAACTTCCGGCAAATTGATATCCGTAAAAGAGCAAATCCGCATTTTTGCCGAAAATTAAAATTTC
CGACAAATCGGCAAACCGGCAATTTGGCGAAATTTGCCGGAAGGCAATTGCCGCCCACCCCTGTTCCAGA
GGTTCAAACTGGTAGCAAAGCTCAAAATTTCTCAAATTCTCCAATTTTTTTTTGAATTTTGGCAGTGTAC
CAAAATGACATTCAGTCATATTGGTTTATTATAGATTTATTTAGATAAAATCCTAAATGATTCTACCTTT
AAAGATGCCCACTTTAAAAGTAATGACTCAAACTTCAAATTGCTCTAAGATTCTATTGAATTACCATCTT
TTCCTCTCATTTTCTCTCACTGTCTATTTCATCACAAATTCATCCCTCTCTCCCTCTCTTTCTCTCTCCC
TCTCTCTCTTTCTCTTTGCTCATCATCTGTCATTTTGTCCGTTCCTCTCTCTGCGCCCTCAGCGTTCCCC
ACACTCTCTCGCTTCTCTTTTCCTAGACGTCTTCTTTTTTCATCTTCTTCAGCCCTTTTTCGCCATTTTC
CATCTCTGTCAATCATTACGGACGACCCCCATTAATTTTTGGATGTGCTCTGCGAGCAAGAGCACACGGA
ACTCATTTATTTTTTGTTGGAATTTCTTTTTCATTTTAGTTAGTTAAAAGGTTATTCAGTGCAAAAATTG
ATTTTTTGCTCTTTTGGTACATTAGAGGGGTTTGAAAGTTTTCCATAAAAAGGGTTTCCGGAGTAAAAAA
TCTAAAAATTTTTACAAACATTTCCAAAAATTTTGGGAACATATCTTTTCAAAAACTCAAAAAAAAACGC
AAACATCATAAATTTAATCAATTAATTGGATGCGTTCAAATATTTTAAAAATATTTTTGAATTGCATATT
TCTTTACTCATAAAAAAATTATTAATGTTTAAGTAAAAAAAATATTTCAGGATTTTAAACAAAAACTGTA
AATCCCATAAAACAGTGTTATTTTTTAGTTATTTTTAGTAATTATTTGTGAATTAAAAACACATTTTTTT
TCAAAATATTCCTTGAATAAATAAAATTGAAAGTGAATTCAAAATATTTCACCAATTTTACAAAATTTGA
AAATTTGAAAAAATATTTTCTACCAAATTGTGCTCAAAAAATATTATTAAGTTCCCAGGAAATTTATGAT
GAAAACTTGGAATATTTTTGGTAAAATTTTCTCAAAAAATTGAAAGTTGTCAAAAACACACTAACACTAT
ACCTCGCGGCATAGAAAAAACTGGTGGCCGAATTTTTTAAACCAATTTAAATTAAATATATTTTTGCACT
TTGTACAAAAAAATTTGAAGTTCCCAGGAAATTCATACGGAAATATTTTCCAGAACTTTTATAATTTTTA
TTTTAATTCTCAAAATTTACAATAAAAACTTGGAAACCTGAAATTTGCTTAAAGAATAACCCTATCCCCC
ACGGCCTAGAAAATACTGGTGGCCGAATTTTTTCCGCAGCCACACCACCTCTAATCTCCAGAGCACTCTC
CAAAATTCCCATAATCCCCAAAATTTTCAGCTACAACAGCATATATGAAGGCAGAGCAACAACAACAATC
GATCGCACCCGGCTCGGCAACCTTCCCGTCTCAGGTGAGGAAGACGCAGAGAAATGAGAGAGAGAGCGTG
TTTATGCACGCAGTATACTAACTCCTGATATCCAATTTCATATATCGATATGCTTGCTTTCTTTTCTTCT
ACGTTGAAATTGTTTGAACTTTTCTCAAAAAACGCGGATTTTAGAGAGACTTAGAGTTGCTCCAAATAAA
TTTAATTTGCAATTTTGCACTTACTATTAGAATCTACTTTTATAGCGCTAAAATGACCGAATAACACAGT
AGATTTTAAAAGAAAATTTTAAAAATTATTTTTTTGTGCAGTCAAATTTCGCTAGTTTTTGCCACTCATT
TTTGAACATTTGTATATGTGCCTTTCGGTGGTTCAATCAGGGGTGGCACGTGGTGTCAGAGTGTTCCATT
TCGGTTTGATCTACGTTGATCTACAAAAAATGCGGGAGAAGAGACGCAGAGTTCTCAACTGATTTCACAT
GGTTATGAACCAGGGGTGTTCGGCAAATTTGCCGTTTGCCGAGCTGGGCAAATTTTGAGATTTGCCGCAC
ACCCCTTTTATGAACGTGCTGACGTCACATCTTTTTGGACAAAGAATTCCCGCATTTTTTGTATATCAAA
CCGTGATGGGACAGCCTGGCACCACGTGGGGTTGGCGGCAAATGATTTTTTCCGACAAATCGGCAAATTG
GCAAATTGCCGGAATTTAAAGTTTCTGGCAAATTGTTGATTTGCCGAAAAAAAATTTCAAAAAGGCACAG
TTTTAAGTGTTTCCGTCTTATAAAATATTTCTCTAAAAATTTCCGGAAAACGGAAAATTGCCGGAAATAC
AAAGTTTCGTCAAATCGGCAAACCTGCAATTTGCCGAACGGCAACTGCCGCCAACACCTGGTTCCCAAAA
AAGCGTGCACTGTTTGAATATTAAAAAAAAAATTCACACAAAAATAATAAATTGAAATAGGCTAAATTCA
CATCTATGTACAAAAATTGCATGCCAGCACCGGTCAATTTTCTCAATTACTTTTTGTCTATTTTTGCCGA
ACATAATTTGCTGTTTCCTTGGCAGAATACAGAAAACTCTTTTTTTTTTCAGATGCCCCGACCCCCACCG
GTAACCGAACAGGCTATAACCACCGAGGCGGAGCTTCTCGCGAAAAATCAAATTACACCAAATGATGTGC
TAGCTCTTCCAGGAATCACTCAAGGTAAGTGAATATTTGCTCTATTGATAAACGCGCCGTGTACTCCACG
TGGACAAACATATCAAATTTTCAGGATTCCTATGCTCCCCATCGGCAAACGTCTATAACATTGAGTTCAC
CAAATTCCAAATCCGTGACCTCGACACGGAACACGTGCTCTTCGAAATTGCAAAACCGGAAAATGAGACG
GAAGAGAATCTGCAGGCGCAAGCCGAATCGGCAAGATATGTCCGATATCGATTTGCGCCGAATTTTCTGA
AATTAAAGACGGTCGGCGCGACGGTCGAGTTCAAGGTCGGCGATGTGCCGATCACACATTTTCGAATGAT
TGAACGGCACTTTTTCAAGGATCGTTTATTGAAATGCTTTGATTTTGAATTTGGATTCTGTATGCCAAAT
TCGAGAAACAACTGTGAACATATCTATGAATTTCCACAACTTTCACAACAACTCAGTGAGTTTGAAGCGG
GAAAAATTATTTGAGCTCATTTTGTCAATAGAGCGAATTTTCTAGGTTTTTAAAAATAAAATAAATATTG
ACAAAAAGCTGCCCTACAGTAGTTCAAAATGTGAAAACTTGGAGGAAATTCGAGTTTTCTCTGAGAAGTT
TTTGGCGGGTAATTCAAATTTTCTGAGAAAAAAATTAGCCGCGAGAATTCAAATTTTCTGAGAAAATTAT
TTGACGGGAAATTCAAAATTTCTGGAAATGTATTGAACATTTGAGAAATTTTGTTAAAAACTACATTAAA
CCGATAAAAAAGTTCGCAAATTTTTTTTAAGTGCTCATGGTGCATCGAAGAGAAGAATTCTTGCCAAAAC
TAGCCCATGAAATTAAAAATTATCGCGGAAAAAAACTGACTAATTGGAAAGTAAAATGAAATTTGCAAAA
AAAAAATATGTTTTTTTGTTGTAAAATTAAAAAAAAAACTGTATATTTTCAGTGGACGACATGATCAATA
ATCCAAACGAGACCCGCTCCGATAGCTTCTATTTTGTGGAGAATAAGCTCGTAATGCACAATAAGGCCGA
CTACTCGTATGATGCATAATTTCCCGCCGATGGAATAAAACTAATAATTTTTCTCGCAATTTATAGAAAT
CATGTGATTTTCCTACCGCTAAATTTAAAATTTCCTAATTTTTCACTATATTTCTCACAAAATGCATTCC
GAAAACTCTCATTTTTCAGCTTTTCAATACAAATCCCAATAAATGATTTTTCAAATATAATGTTCTCAAT
TGATATGTTTTATTTGAATGTTGGAAAAAACCATAAAATTAAAAAAAACTTGAATTATTCAAAAATAATT
CGGCCCTTTTACAAAAAATTATCATAAAAATTAAATTTGGAAAATCTGTGATTTGTCGCTTTGCCGGAAG
TTTCCAATTCCGGCAACTAACCGATTTGCCGATTAGCTAGAAATTTCAATTCCGACAATGTGCCGCTTTG
CCGATTTGCCGGAAATTTCCAATTCCGGCAATTAACGGACTTGCCGATTAGCTAGAAATTTAACTTTAGA
TAAAACTTCTCAACAAAATCAAATTGGAAAGTCAGCGATTTGCCGCTTTGCCGGAAGTTTTCAGTTCCGG
CATCTAACCGATTTGCCGATTTGCCAAAAATGTCAATTCCGAAAAACTGCCGATTTGCCGCTTTGTCGGA
AATTTCAATTCCGACAAATTGCCGATTTGCCGATTTGCCGAACATTCCAATTCCGACCATTTGTCGATTT
GCCGGAAGTTACCAATTCCGGCAACTAACGGATTTGCCGATTTGCCGGAAAAAAATTGTTTGTCGCCAAC
CCTGATTTAAATGACTAATCATGTTGCAAAAGATAACTGCTTGCATCAAAAATCCGATCATTGGCATTCC
CAACATCTTCTTCATCCAAAACACCACCCTTTTCTTCCACTAATCATGAATTCCCGACCAATTGTTATCA
GTAGGAGAAGCCTCCTTTTATCTCATTATCAGCAATTGCCTTCTTCTTCTTCTTCTTTGAATACCATTTG
AATGGAGATATCATTTACATAAATCTGCCGCCGAGATTGTGAAGCAGGAGGAAAAGCTGAAGATACTGAT
ATTATATGTATATTTCATTATTCTTTTTCCACAAAATTTTCCGACATTTAATTCCACTTCACTTTCATCG
TCTCTTTTTCCCCCATTGTCGCCCCCACTCATTTGTCTTCTTCTTCAAATACGGGTCAATCACTTTCCGT
TTTTTATTCATTTTTTGTTATGTTCGGCTTAACAAATTTGAAGTATTGTTAAAATTCTCTAGAGCGGCCG
CCACCGCGGACCAAATGGTAACTCAAATATGTAATCGAAAAAAAAAAACACTGAGCAGACTAACGGAGCA
GGCGAGCGTCTAAATGGTATAATCGATACATAGAAAGTGGTTATAAATCCTCCAAGTGTGTGACATCATA
CATTGTGCACAATGTAGCAGTAGCTATAGTAGCAGGAAATTAGTAACATTAGATCTATCCTGTTTGAAAG
CATCAATGTCGATGAGTTGTTTTTTAAATTAAAAAACCATCGAGAATAATTTGAAAAATAAAATATGAAT
AATCTGAAGTCCCAAGGAATACCAAATTTCTACTTGAAGATTCTCAGTTTTTGTAACTTTTTAGAAGTCT
TCGATCAAAAAAAATCCTTTGAATAGACATTTTTTCATATTTTTATGAATTAATAATGTTAAGAATCCTT
ATTAGTTTGGGATATCCAAACATTTTTTAAAATTTATGTTAAAAAACAAAAGATTTCAATGTTCTATATA
AAGCAGTTTTTATTACTTTCCAGGTACTTAGTATTCCTATATTAAAATAATTTTAAAAAATTTCAAAACT
CTGCACAAATCCGTTTTTGGAGCTATTTTAACGACCCTTTACATCTCGTTTTCAGGAATTCAGGATTATG
TTCCGCCGTTTCTTTTAAAAAGTTTGAGATAAAAAATTATTTTAGTTTTGATTTTTCGCTTACAGGTTTT
CTAATTAACATCTCCTTTACTGCCTATTATCCTGTTTCTTTTTATAAATTTATTCTTCTCATTTATTATT
CAGTGATTATCCAATATTTTAGAGAATTAACTATCAATCCAATTGTTCCTCAAAACTCCATAGTCTTGGA
TAGTCTTGAAAACTGATCGATACCATGCAAACGGTGTGTGTTGTTTTGTTGATTCCCTGCCGCATTTGAA
CTATTTTTTCACCGCGCGCACGCATCGCCCCTGTCCGTCTCGCCACACACTATTTCCGCGCGCTCTTTCT
CTACCTCTCACACTCTCTCAATCTCCCTAACTCAAGTGTTCATTCTTGTTGCGTGGTCCCACCGGTTTGC
ATTTTTTCATCTCTGTCTTTCTTTTTCGTTGTATTTTTTTAAATTTCATTTATTTCAATATTTCATTAAG
TTTTGATTTTTGCAGGTATGAGTAAAGGAGAAGAACTTTTCACTGGAGTTGTCCCAATTCTTGTTGAATT
AGATGGTGATGTTAATGGGCACAAATTTTCTGTCAGTGGAGAGGGTGAAGGTGATGCAACATACGGAAAA
CTTACCCTTAAATTTATTTGCACTACTGGAAAACTACCTGTTCCATGGGTAAGTTTAAACATATATATAC
TAACTAACCCTGATTATTTAAATTTTCAGCCAACACTTGTCACTACTTTCTGTTATGGTGTTCAATGCTT
CTCGAGATACCCAGATCATATGAAACGGCATGACTTTTTCAAGAGTGCCATGCCCGAAGGTTATGTACAG
GAAAGAACTATATTTTTCAAAGATGACGGGAACTACAAGACACGTAAGTTTAAACAGTTCGGTACTAACT
AACCATACATATTTAAATTTTCAGGTGCTGAAGTCAAGTTTGAAGGTGATACCCTTGTTAATAGAATCGA
GTTAAAAGGTATTGATTTTAAAGAAGATGGAAACATTCTTGGACACAAATTGGAATACAACTATAACTCA
CACAATGTATACATCATGGCAGACAAACAAAAGAATGGAATCAAAGTTGTAAGTTTAAACATGATTTTAC
TAACTAACTAATCTGATTTAAATTTTCAGAACTTCAAAATTAGACACAACATTGAAGATGGAAGCGTTCA
ACTAGCAGACCATTATCAACAAAATACTCCAATTGGCGATGGCCCTGTCCTTTTACCAGACAACCATTAC
CTGTCCACACAATCTGCCCTTTCGAAAGATCCCAACGAAAAGAGAGACCACATGGTCCTTCTTGAGTTTG
TAACAGCTGCTGGGATTACACATGGCATGGACGAACTATACAAAATGAGTTCCTCAAAACCTTACCCAAG
CGGTCTGCCAAACTCGAGAAGAAAAAGAGGAGGTGAGAGTTTTTTGCATCAATTTTTCATTCAATTTGTA
AATTCAGGTCGCCGCTCAAGTAGTCGTAGCAATCAGGAAAGTGCATCCAACAACATGGAACACCAAATCA
CTCTTGACGAATTGTTCAATCCGATCGCAAAACAAGACAGTGCTCAGTCAACAAGCCGTGAATATGGTGC
AAAATCGGGGATATCTCATCACGGATCCGTATCATTCAACGGGAATACATTCATGAATGGCCAACAGCTG
AATCACTCGATGACTCGACATGGTCGAGTATTCAATCAGTCGATGCATGCAGCTCAAGGAAACGGCAGCA
ACGCCTTTAACAGTATTCCTCCTACGGCCCCCGTCTTCTCTGCAGACTTCCGCCGCAACTTGCAAACACG
CAATAGCTCCAGCTGGTATGAACGAAGATTCCCAGTATCCACAGATCAGGACGACGTTCAGCAATCAAAC
ACAAGACGTAGTAGAAGTCGTCAGAATGGACAACATGGCCTAAGCTTCTCGGATGGTTCGAACAATTATG
GTCACGCTGGGAATAAGTCATTCAGTGTGAGTTCCGTTCCCGTTGGGTTCCAGAAGCAAGAAAATAATTC
TAAGAAACTGCGACAAACCAATGTTCACCAGCAATGTCTTGGAAATAAAAGCTTCAACGCTCAAGCTGGA
GTTCATGGACACGCTTTTAAAAAAGGCCATAAGGACAATAAAAATGCATCTGGAAAGGAGGTTATCAATT
CTAGTCTTGTCCAAAAGCACGATGCTATTAAGTCGCGGAATTTGAACCAGAGCTTCTCTGGATTTCCTAC
ACATGAAACCTCATCGATGAAAAATCAACAACAGAAATCAAGAAACGACAGAAAAAAATCACGTGGTAGC
AGCAACTTCCAGGATCGTACTTACTTCAACACAAATGACGATGAATTAACTGACGATGTGTTCATAGACG
ATTCCATGGATGCTGCCCGTGGTCGGAGATCTCGATCAGTCACTAAGAAACTTCAACAATCGACTTATTC
AAAGCAGAATGCAGGCAGTAAACAATTGACTGAAAAATGCAAATCTTCTGAAGAAGCGGCTAAACGTAAC
CTGGTATCCAATGTATTCAGCAAGGACGGCACTGAACTCTCCATTGAACAGTTATTGGAAATTGTCAGCA
TGAAGATCGGACAACAGATTCACTTGCCTTCCAGCTCTCATGGAGAATGCAGCAATTTGAATCGGACATT
ACCAGCAAGTGATCTAAATTGCTCAATTGGTGAAGACTTTGACTCCAGTTTTGTGGATGCTAACAACCAA
ACCCTACCAGTGAGTCTTCCCAAGAAAACTTCACTGTCGATCAAGCGCCGTGGAAGTTCTCGTAGTGCCT
CCCGTCTGGCCAGTCTTGATGTGACACTGGAAACTGTTGAAGAAGACGAGGAACCCACGCCAAGTCCACA
GCCGAGTTCTCCTCCAAAGATCTCAAGAAGAAAGTGGACAGGAACTTTTGATGCCAACGTTGAGGAAATG
AGACGTTTACTTCATGGGGACCCTGAGATGCCGAAATCTGCAAATCGTGCTTCCTCAAGGTATGTAGTGA
AATAGTAAAATCTTTAGTAAAAATTTAAATTTCAGCAAGGATCAGATCAATCGGAACAATGTGGATGTAA
AGAGAACACCTTCCTCGTCAATCATCCCAACTCCAAAGGCTTTGATCGGAGAAAGATGTCTGACATCATC
CAGCAAGTTAGTTTTACACTTGGAGCTTCTTATTTCATTATATTTTTTACAGGTCTTCAAAGTTGAACAA
GTCACTTGGCGTGGTTGATTCTAAAGCTACAAAATCACCAATGTATTCCGTCACAGTTTCTGGAAAAGAA
ACAGCTTCAGGAAAGCGAATTGCTCAAAAGTTGACTCCAAAGGTTGTGGCGCTGGAAAGGTATGACTTTA
CAAAAAACGAACAACATTTCCATATTTTCTTTTCCAGCTCTTACATTACCGGAATTCCAGTTTCCACGGA
TTGTAATGGTTGCCCAACTCCGAAGAGAAGTGGAATCAATTGTGAAATTCGTGCAGCTGAAGTATACAAT
CAAGCTGGGAAATGGCCCTTCGAAATCACCAGGTAAGGTCCAAGTTAATAAATCCGCTATCGATCAAGCA
TATGGAAAATAATGTACAAGCTGAAAAGATTGAGCTCAAAACTTGATTCAAATCCTGTAAAATTATTTTC
TGAGTACAGTAAATTTCTTTCAGTGATCCGGCTCCACTTCCTTGTGAATCAGCCGATCGGATCGAATATC
CTTCTCAAGATTGCACTCAAGATCCAGCTTCAACCTCGCCACCACCTCGCATTTCTGAAAGCTTGACAGC
ATTCCTGGAAGCTCAGCAAGACTTTAACGACTACATTGATACTAACTACAAAGAAAAGACACAACTCCTG
AAAGTGAATTTGAATATTCACGGGATGTCACCTGAAAGATGGCTGTACTTGAATTATTTTTGCACCGAGA
CAATTCCAAGATTGGATGGTCCTTATGCCGATGGTAAGAAAGATAAGACATATTTAATCTTGAAAACTTT
AATTTTTTCAGATCCAAGAGTTCCACCTGTGCGAAATATGTTCAGAAAATGGTTCCTCCGTTTTGCTGAA
GCCTGCTTAGGAAATCCTCACCAGCTTGCAGTTATGCAAGAGATTGCTGCCACGTTTGTTCAGGCTCGGC
TGGACGATACGAGCAGCTCCACAGACTCCACCAATATGCTCTACATGTTGTGGAAGGAGTGTATCGGACA
GAAGAATATCATCGCAATTGCTGATGCGTGTTTACTTGCACATCTTCGGAAATCGGATCCTATCAAATAC
TTGAATGTAAAACGGGATTGGCTGGAATCTATTTTTGACCCACCCAGAGATCAATGATTGTACCAATTTA
TATCTATTACTTGTAGACTATATTGTATGTTATTCTTGTTCATTAACCCTTTATCCACTCTTGTTATATT
TCAACTCGCTTCTCCTTGTGAATTTGTATTATGTCTACCCAGATACTTGTAGAGGGTAGTATTATATTGT
TGTCTGGATGATTGATAAAGAATTGCCGATTCTTTAAGATTTGGAGTGGAACTAGAATAAAAGAAAAGTT
CGAAATAGATTTAAGAAAAGATGATTGGTAACTGATTTGAAAATATACATATCTTCTCATAGATCTTTTT
TGTGAAATTTAAATACTGTCATTAGGCAAAATAGTAGTCACGGATTCAATTTTAAAACAGATGCTTCAGA
TTTGTTTGGAAAAGTTCCGTTTTTTAATACAGGGTGGGCCATAATTATGCGCACTACTTTGAAGCTTCAT
AAAACCAAAACAAAAAACACATTAAACAAATAATCATATAGGTTTTGTTCTCCGAGAAAAACTAAATAAG
ATACCATTTTTGAATTCGAAAATATCACCGTCCGCATTGCTACAGGCCTTCACAAGTTTCGGAAACGCAC
CAACGATGGCGGACAAGTAGGCACGCTTCAGGGTTTTTCATGTTTTTCTCGGAGGACTCATTAGTTATCA
AGTAAAATTTAAAGTTCAAAGAATGCTCTTGATTCAGAGATGCTTCACACAAAAAATCTAAAAGATTGAT
ATTGTTAGGTGACAGTGGCAGCTGATTGAGTATCGAGTACTGTGAAATTCAGTCAAGGCCTAAACGAAGC
TTGTGCGCGGAAGCACTGACATGCTAAGAAAATCATATTTGTGTTTTTAGTTATTATTTTTACCCAAGGT
TTCATATTTTCTTACGAATTTGCTCATAGATGATTTTGCGGATCGGTGTGTCTCGTGGAACAGAAAAAAG
TGATGCGAACTAATGGGACGGTCTTTAAAACACACACTATTATCCATCATTATATCCATCAGTGTTGGCG
CATAACCACTTTTGCTGATTCAAAACATACGTAACTGGTTCACAGCTACTTAAACTTCATATTAATGCTG
AAAATCAAAATTTTTTGGAATATTGGCCGGTGGTACAGGCTCTCCGCCAAAACACCACTTTGGTAGAGGG
GTGCTTCAGATTGTCGTGGTTGTGGAGAGTGCATCTTGTTGAGAAACATATTAAATTTTATGTCAAATGG
AAGATAATCATCCCGGCAACCAGAATAAATTAAAAAATTTGAGACATGACGTGGCAGTCGCGTAAAAAAC
TACAGTAAATAGGCTAGAAACGAGTGCGCATAATTATGGTCCACCCTGTAAAGTAAAAAATCATGTGAAA
CATCTGGTAGCAAACAAATAGTTGAAAAGCATACTCCAGGTTGACAATTTTCACAATCAGATCTTGTACA
TACGAGCATTAAACTATTAGTTTCAGTTGTGCTGTGAAAACTCAATTTTCACTACAAAAAAGAACACGAT
TTCAAAATATATTCCTAACTCTAATGCAAGAAGTAGCACTCAATTTGAAATCTCACAAATTTTGACCAAA
GATCTTCTCGAAATTACTTGCAACCACACCAACTGACAAACACTGAGAACAAACACTGGAGAGCACCTGT
TGTTATTCCTTGCTATTTCTTCGTTTGTTGTAAGCTCGGGGAGTTTTACCTCCATACTTCTTTACTTTTT
TTCTCTAAATGTTTTTTTTCAAGATTAAAAATAACCAGCAACCTAATAAAATTAATTCGACTGTTATTTT
AGTTGAAATTTGTGTCTTCACACAAGTCCGAACTCGGAGACAAAATTTTTGAAGTTTCATAATCTTTTCA
CAGAGAAAATAAAACTATCAAAATGCAAACGTGAACAAGGCGGCCGCACATGTGAGCAAAAGGCCAGCAA
AAGGCCAGGAACCGTAAAAAGGCCGCGTTGCTGGCGTTTTTCCATAGGCTCCGCCCCCCTGACGAGCATC
ACAAAAATCGACGCTCAAGTCAGAGGTGGCGAAACCCGACAGGACTATAAAGATACCAGGCGTTCCCCCC
TGGAAGCTCCCTCGTGCGCTCTCCTGTTCCGACCCTGCCGCTTACCGGATACCTGTCCGCCTTTCTCCCT
TCGGGAAGCGTGGCGCTTTCTCAATGCTCACGCTGTAGGTATCTCAGTTCGGTGTAGGTCGTTCGCTCCA
AGCTGGGCTGTGTGCACGAACCCCCCGTTCAGCCCGACCGCTGCGCCTTATCCGGTAACTATCGTCTTGA
GTCCAACCCGGTAAGACACGACTTATCGCCACTGGCAGCAGCCACTGGTAACAGGATTAGCAGAGCGAGG
TATGTAGGCGGTGCTACAGAGTTCTTGAAGTGGTGGCCTAACTACGGCTACACTAGAAGGACAGTATTTG
GTATCTGCGCTCTGCTGAAGCCAGTTACCTTCGGAAAAAGAGTTGGTAGCTCTTGATCCGGCAAACAAAC
CACCGCTGGTAGCGGTGGTTTTTTTGTTTGCAAGCAGCAGATTACGCGCAGAAAAAAAGGATCTCAAGAA
GATCCTTTGATCTTTTCTACGGGGTCTGACGCTCAGTGGAACGAAAACTCACGTTAAGGGATTTTGGTCA
TGAGATTATCAAAAAGGATCTTCACCTAGATCCTTTTAAATTAAAAATGAAGTTTTAAATCAATCTAAAG
TATATATGAGTAAACTTGGTCTGACAGTTACCAATGCTTAATCAGTGAGGCACCTATCTCAGCGATCTGT
CTATTTCGTTCATCCATAGTTGCCTGACTGCCCGTCGTGTAGATAACTACGATACGGGAGGGCTTACCAT
CTGGCCCCAGTGCTGCAATGATACCGCGAGACCCACGCTCACCGGCTCCAGATTTATCAGCAATAAACCA
GCCAGCCGGAAGGGCCGAGCGCAGAAGTGGTCCTGCAACTTTATCCGCCTCCATCCAGTCTATTAATTGT
TGCCGGGAAGCTAGAGTAAGTAGTTCGCCAGTTAATAGTTTGCGCAACGTTGTTGCCATTGCTACAGGCA
TCGTGGTGTCACGCTCGTCGTTTGGTATGGCTTCATTCAGCTCCGGTTCCCAACGATCAAGGCGAGTTAC
ATGATCCCCCATGTTGTGAAAAAAAGCGGTTAGCTCCTTCGGTCCTCCGATCGTTGTCAGAAGTAAGTTG
GCCGCAGTGTTATCACTCATGCTTATGGCAGCACTGCATAATTCTCTTACTGTCATGCCATCCGTAAGAT
GCTTTTCTGTGACTGGTGAGTACTCAACCAAGTCATTCTGAGAATAGTGTATGCGGCGACCGAGTTGCTC
TTGCCCGGCGTCAATACGGGATAATACCGCGCCACATAGCAGAACTTTAAAAGTGCTCATCATTGGAAAA
CGTTCTTCGGGGCGAAAACTCTCAAGGATCTTACCGCTGTTGAGATCCAGTTCGATGTAACCCACTCGTG
CACCCAACTGATCTTCAGCATCTTTTACTTTCACCAGCGTTTCTGGGTGAGCAAAAACAGGAAGGCAAAA
TGCCGCAAAAAAGGGAATAAGGGCGACACGGAAATGTTGAATACTCATACTCTTCCTTTTTCAATATTAT
TGAAGCATTTATCAGGGTTATTGTCTCATGAGCGGATACATATTTGAATGTATTTAGAAAAATAAACAAA
TAGGGGTTCCGCGCACATTTCCCCGAAAAGTGCCACCTG
