>Addgene plasmid #62882 | pJW6.01 | addgene partial sequence | sequence record 107290 | GFP-R 5'-CCATCTAATTCAACAAGAATTGGGACAAC-3'
AAAACTTAATGAAATATTGAAATAAATGAAATTTAAAAAAATACAACGAAAAAGAAAGACAGAGATGAAA
AAATGCAAACCGGTGGGACCACGCAACAAGAATGAACACTTGAGTTAGGGAGATTGAGAGAGTGTGAGAG
GTAGAGAAAGAGCGCGCGGAAATAGTGTGTGGCGAGACGGACAGGGGCGATGCGTGCGCGCGGTGAAAAA
ATAGTTCAAATGCGGCAGGGAATCAACAAAACAACACACACCGTTTGCATGGTATCGATCAGTTTTCAAG
ACTATCCAAGACTATGGAGTTTTGAGGAACAATTGGATTGATAGTTAATTCTCTAAAATATTGGATAATC
ACTGAATAATAAATGAGAAGAATAAATTTATAAAAAGAAACAGGATAATAGGCAGTAAAGGAGATGTTAA
TTAGAAAACCTGTAAGCGAAAAATCAAAACTAAAATAATTTTTTATCTCAAACTTTTTAAAAGAAACGGC
GGAACATAATCCTGAATTCCTGAAAACGAGATGTAAAGGGTCGTTAAAATAGCTCCAAAAACGGATTTGT
GCAGAGTTTTGAAATTTTTTAAAATTATTTTAATATAGGAATACTAAGTACCTGGAAAGTAATAAAAACT
GCTTTATATAGAACATTGAAATCTTTTGTTTTTTAACATAAATTTTAAAAAATGTTTGGATATCCCAAAC
TAATAAGGATTCTTAA
