>Addgene plasmid #62882 | pJW6.01 | addgene partial sequence | sequence record 107291 | pBR322ori-F 5'-GGGAAACGCCTGGTATCTTT-3'
CCACCTCTGACTTGAGCGTCGATTTTTGTGATGCTCGTCAGGGGGGCGGAGCCTATGGAAAAACGCCAGC
AACGCGGCCTTTTTACGGTTCCTGGCCTTTTGCTGGCCTTTTGCTCACATGTGCGGCCGCCTTGTTCACG
TTTGCATTTTGATAGTTTTATTTTCTCTGTGAAAAGATTATGAAACTTCAAAAATTTTGTCTCCGAGTTC
GGACTTGTGTGAAGACACAAATTTCAACTAAAATAACAGTCGAATTAATTTTATTAGGTTGCTGGTTATT
TTTAATCTTGAAAAAAAACATTTAGAGAAAAAAAGTAAAGAAGTATGGAGGTAAAACTCCCCGAGCTTAC
AACAAACGAAGAAATAGCAAGGAATAACAACAGGTGCTCTCCAGTGTTTGTTCTCAGTGTTTGTCAGTTG
GTGTGGTTGCAAGTAATTTCGAGAAGATCTTTGGTCAAAATTTGTGAGATTTCAAATTGAGTGCTACTTC
TTGCATTAGAGTTAGGAATATATTTTGAAATCGTGTTCTTTTTTGTAGTGAAAATTGAGTTTTCACAGCA
CAACTGAAACTAATAGTTTAATGCTCGTATGTACAAGATCTGATTGTGAAAATTGTCAACCTGGAGTATG
CTTTTCAACTATTTGTTTGCTACCAGATGTTTCACATGATTTTTTACTTTACAGGGTGGACCATAATTAT
GCGCACTCGTTTCTAGCCTATTTACTGTAGTTTTTTACGCGACTGCCACGTCATGTCTCAAATTTTTTAA
TTTATTCTGGTTGCCGGGATGATTATCTTCCATTTGACATAAAATTTAATATGTTTCTCAACAAGATGCA
CTCTCCACAACCACGACAATCTGAAGCACCCCTCTACCAAAGTGGTGTTTTGGCGGAGAGCCTGTACCAC
CGGCCAATATTCCAAAAAATTTTGATTTTCAGCATTAATATGAAGTTTAAGTAGCTGTGA
