>Addgene plasmid #62882 | pJW6.01 | addgene partial sequence | sequence record 107293 | M13pUC-Fwd 5'-CCCAGTCACGACGTTGTAAAACG-3'
CGACTCACTATAGGGCGAATTGGGTACCGGGCCCCCCCTCGAGGTCGACGGTATCGATAAGCTTCAGTAA
AAGAAGTAGAATTTTATAGTTTTTTTTCTGTTTGAAAAATTCTCCCCATCAATGTTCTTTCAAATAAATA
CATCACTAATGCAAAGTATTCTATAACCTCATATCTAAATTCTTCAAAATCTTAACATATCTTATCATTG
CTTTAAGTCAAACGTAACATTAAAAAAAATGTTTTGGAAAATGTGTCAAGTCTCTCAAAATTCAGTTTTT
TAAACCACTCCTATAGTCCTATAGTCCTATAGTTACCCATGAAATCCTTATATATTACTGTAAAATGTTT
CAAAAACCATTGGCAAATTGCCAGAACTGAAAATTTCCGGCAAATTGGGGAACCGGCAAATTGCCAATTT
GCTGAATTTGCCGGAAAAACGGTAATTGCCGAAAGTTTTTGACACGAAAATGGCAAATTGTGGTTTTAAA
ATTTTTTTTTTTGGAAATTTCAGAATTTCAATTTTAATCGGCAAAACTGTAGGCATCCTAAGAATGTTCC
TACATCTATTTTGAAAAGTAAGCGAATTCTATGAAAATGTCTAAAGAAAATGGGGAAACAATTTCAAAAA
GGCACAGTTTCAAGTGTTTCCGAATTATACTAAATCCCTCTAAAAACTTCCGGCAAATTGATATCCGTAA
AAGAGCAAATCCGCATTTTTGCCGAAAATTAAAATTTCCGACAAATCGGCAAACCGGCAATTTGGCGAAA
TTTGCCGGAAGGCAATTGCCGCCCACCC
