>Addgene plasmid #62882 | pJW6.01 | addgene partial sequence | sequence record 108001 | GFP-F 5'-GGTCCTTCTTGAGTTTGTAAC-3'
GCATGGACGAACTATACAAAATGAGTTCCTCAAAACCTTACCCAAGCGGTCTGCCAAACTCGAGAAGAAA
AAGAGGAGGTGAGAGTTTTTTGCATCAATTTTTCATTCAATTTGTAAATTCAGGTCGCCGCTCAAGTAGT
CGTAGCAATCAGGAAAGTGCATCCAACAACATGGAACACCAAATCACTCTTGACGAATTGTTCAATCCGA
TCGCAAAACAAGACAGTGCTCAGTCAACAAGCCGTGAATATGGTGCAAAATCGGGGATATCTCATCACGG
ATCCGTATCATTCAACGGGAATACATTCATGAATGGCCAACAGCTGAATCACTCGATGACTCGACATGGT
CGAGTATTCAATCAGTCGATGCATGCAGCTCAAGGAAACGGCAGCAACGCCTTTAACAGTATTCCTCCTA
CGGCCCCCGTCTTCTCTGCAGACTTCCGCCGCAACTTGCAAACACGCAATAGCTCCAGCTGGTATGAACG
AAGATTCCCAGTATCCACAGATCAGGACGACGTTCAGCAATCAAACACAAGACGTAGTAGAAGTCGTCAG
AATGGACAACATGGCCTAAGCTTCTCGGATGGTTCGAACAATTATGGTCACGCTGGGAATAAGTCATTCA
GTGTGAGTTCCGTTCCCGTTGGGTTCCAGAAGCAAGAAAATAATTCTAAGAAACTGCGACAAACCAATGT
TCACCAGCAATGTCTTGGA
