>Addgene plasmid #62882 | pJW6.01 | addgene partial sequence | sequence record 108004 | ceMEG-3-R 5'-ttcagctgcacgaatttcac-3'
CTTCTCTTCGGAGTTGGGCAACCATTACAATCCGTGGAAACTGGAATTCCGGTAATGTAAGAGCTGGAAA
AGAAAATATGGAAATGTTGTTCGTTTTTTGTAAAGTCATACCTTTCCAGCGCCACAACCTTTGGAGTCAA
CTTTTGAGCAATTCGCTTTCCTGAAGCTGTTTCTTTTCCAGAAACTGTGACGGAATACATTGGTGATTTT
GTAGCTTTAGAATCAACCACGCCAAGTGACTTGTTCAACTTTGAAGACCTGTAAAAAATATAATGAAATA
AGAAGCTCCAAGTGTAAAACTAACTTGCTGGATGATGTCAGACATCTTTCTCCGATCAAAGCCTTTGGAG
TTGGGATGATTGACGAGGAAGGTGTTCTCTTTACATCCACATTGTTCCGATTGATCTGATCCTTGCTGAA
ATTTAAATTTTTACTAAAGATTTTACTATTTCACTACATACCTTGAGGAAGCACGATTTGCAGATTTCGG
CATCTCAGGGTCCCCATGAAGTAAACGTCTCATTTCCTCAACGTTGGCATCAAAAGTTCCTGTCCACTTT
CTTCTTGAGATCTTTGGAGGAGAACTCGGCTGTGGACTTGGCGTGGGTTCCTCGTCTTCTTCAACAGTTT
CCAGTGTCACATCAAGACTGGCCAGACGGGAGGCACTACGAGAACTTCCACGGCGCTTGATCGACAGTGA
AGTTTTCTTGGGAAGACTCACTGGTAGGGTTTGGTTGTTAGCATCCAC
